Addgene plasmid #138468: pGEX4T1-Rpb1-linker
Purpose: Expresses GST-tagged Rpb1 linker in bacteria
Depositing lab: Britt Glaunsinger. Depositing organization: University of California, Berkeley. Publication: The gammaherpesviral TATA-box-binding protein directly interacts with the CTD of host RNA Pol II to direct late gene transcription. Castaneda AF, Didychuk AL, Louder RK, McCollum CO, Davis ZH, Nogales E, Glaunsinger BA. PLoS Pathog. 2020 Sep 4;16(9):e1008843. doi: 10.1371/journal.ppat.1008843. eCollection 2020 Sep. PubMed 32886723.
Backbone
  Vector backbone: pGEX-4T-1
  Backbone manufacturer: GE Healthcare
  Backbone size w/o insert (bp): 4946
  Total vector size (bp): 5324
  Vector type: Bacterial Expression
Growth in bacteria
  Bacterial resistance: Ampicillin, 100 μg/mL
  Growth temperature: 37°C
  Growth strain: DH5alpha
  Copy number: Unknown
Gene/Insert
  Gene/Insert name: Rpb1
  Species: H. sapiens (human)
  Insert size (bp): 378
  Mutation: Amino acids 1460-1585
  Entrez Gene: POLR2A (a.k.a. NEDHIB, POLR2, POLRA, RPB1, RPBh1, RPO2, RPOL2, RpIILS, hRPB220, hsRPB1)
  Promoter: tac
  Tag / fusion protein: GST (N terminal on backbone)
  Cloning method: Restriction Enzyme; 5′ cloning site BamHI (not destroyed); 3′ cloning site NotI (not destroyed)
  Sequencing primers: 5′ GGGCTGGCAAGCCACGTTTGGTG; 3′ CCGGGAGCTGCATGTGTCAGAGG
Terms and licenses: Academic/Nonprofit Terms; Industry Terms: Not Available to Industry
How to cite: pGEX4T1-Rpb1-linker was a gift from Britt Glaunsinger (Addgene plasmid # 138468 ; http://n2t.net/addgene:138468 ; RRID:Addgene_138468)
