[The description below was written by a language model from this plasmid's Addgene catalogue record and pLannotate feature annotations shown in this document.]
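Description:
pGEX4T1-Rpb1-linker is a 5.3 kb bacterial expression plasmid built on the commercial pGEX-4T-1 backbone for producing a GST fusion protein in E. coli. It replicates from a ColE1/pMB1-type origin and is selected with ampicillin through the bla (AmpR) gene under its own promoter. Short remnants of the pBR322 rop and bom regions are also annotated. The record lists copy number as unknown.

The insert is a 378 bp fragment of human POLR2A encoding amino acids 1460–1585 of Rpb1, the largest subunit of RNA polymerase II. This segment is described as the linker region. It was cloned between the BamHI and NotI sites, both of which are retained, so that it lies in frame downstream of the Schistosoma japonicum glutathione S-transferase coding sequence and carries GST at its N terminus. The automated annotation matched the fragment to the Chinese hamster RPB1 entry, which probably reflects the high conservation of this protein, since the catalogue gives the species as human. Transcription is driven by the hybrid trp/lac tac promoter, which is followed by a lac operator. The plasmid's own lacI gene supplies repressor, so expression stays low until it is induced with IPTG. The lacI promoter is annotated as lacIq in the depositor sequence but as the ordinary lacI promoter in the repository's sequencing result. The two sequence records otherwise show the same features and differ only in their numbering origin. A residual lac promoter/operator and lacZα fragment sits downstream of lacI as part of the backbone.

The GST tag allows the linker to be purified on glutathione resin and used as bait in pull-down assays. The associated study examined how a gammaherpesviral TATA-box-binding protein interacts with host RNA polymerase II.
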