Features (pLannotate 1.2.2; 17 found; start..end, strand, type, name):
      6..107     -  CDS            yciV (fragment): RNAAM_ECOLI - Also known as trpH From Escherichia coli (strain K12).
    183..211     +  promoter       tac promoter: strong E. coli promoter; hybrid between the trp and lac UV5 promoters
    219..235     +  protein_bind   lac operator: The lac repressor binds to the lac operator to inhibit transcription in E. coli. This inhibition can be relieved by adding lactose or isopropyl-β-D-thiogalactopyranoside (IPTG). lac repressor encoded by lacI
    258..911     +  CDS            GST26_SCHJA: Experimental evidence at protein level: Swiss-Prot protein existence level 1. GST isoenzymes appear to play a central role in the parasite detoxification system. Other functions are also suspected including a role in increasing the solubility of haematin in the parasite gut. From Schistosoma japonicum (Blood fluke).
    936..1322    +  CDS            POLR2A (fragment): RPB1_CRIGR - Experimental evidence at protein level: Swiss-Prot protein existence level 1. DNA-dependent RNA polymerase catalyzes the transcription of DNA into RNA using the four ribonucleoside triphosphates as substrates. Largest and catalytic component of RNA polymerase II which synthesizes mRNA precursors and many functional non-coding RNAs. Forms the polymerase active center together with the second largest subunit. Pol II is the central component of the basal RNA polymerase II transcription machinery. It is composed of mobile elements that move relative to each other. RPB1 is part of the
   1341..1380    +  CDS            rop (fragment): Rop protein, which maintains plasmids at low copy number; rop
   1482..1522    +  misc_feature   bom (fragment): basis of mobility region from pBR322
   1627..1731    +  promoter       AmpR promoter: bla
   1732..2592    +  CDS            AmpR: β-lactamase; bla; confers resistance to ampicillin, carbenicillin, and related antibiotics
   2763..3351    +  rep_origin     ori: high-copy-number ColE1/pMB1/pBR322/pUC origin of replication
   3537..3588    -  misc_feature   bom (fragment): basis of mobility region from pBR322
   3595..3672    +  promoter       lacIq promoter: lacI (mutant); In the lacIq allele, a single base change in the promoter boosts expression of the lacI gene about 10-fold.
   3673..4755    +  CDS            lacI: lac repressor; lacI; The lac repressor binds to the lac operator to inhibit transcription in E. coli. This inhibition can be relieved by adding lactose or isopropyl-β-D-thiogalactopyranoside (IPTG).
   4768..4789    +  protein_bind   CAP binding site: CAP binding activates transcription in the presence of cAMP. E. coli catabolite activator protein
   4804..4834    +  promoter       lac promoter: promoter for the E. coli lac operon
   4842..4858    +  protein_bind   lac operator: The lac repressor binds to the lac operator to inhibit transcription in E. coli. This inhibition can be relieved by adding lactose or isopropyl-β-D-thiogalactopyranoside (IPTG). lac repressor encoded by lacI
   4878..5051    +  CDS            lacZα: LacZα fragment of β-galactosidase; lacZ fragment
>Addgene plasmid #138468 | pGEX4T1-Rpb1-linker | depositor full sequence | sequence record 267357 | pGEX4T1-Rpb1-linker sequence 5324 bps
ACGTTATCGACTGCACGGTGCACCAATGCTTCTGGCGTCAGGCAGCCATCGGAAGCTGTGGTATGGCTGT
GCAGGTCGTAAATCACTGCATAATTCGTGTCGCTCAAGGCGCACTCCCGTTCTGGATAATGTTTTTTGCG
CCGACATCATAACGGTTCTGGCAAATATTCTGAAATGAGCTGTTGACAATTAATCATCGGCTCGTATAAT
GTGTGGAATTGTGAGCGGATAACAATTTCACACAGGAAACAGTATTCATGTCCCCTATACTAGGTTATTG
GAAAATTAAGGGCCTTGTGCAACCCACTCGACTTCTTTTGGAATATCTTGAAGAAAAATATGAAGAGCAT
TTGTATGAGCGCGATGAAGGTGATAAATGGCGAAACAAAAAGTTTGAATTGGGTTTGGAGTTTCCCAATC
TTCCTTATTATATTGATGGTGATGTTAAATTAACACAGTCTATGGCCATCATACGTTATATAGCTGACAA
GCACAACATGTTGGGTGGTTGTCCAAAAGAGCGTGCAGAGATTTCAATGCTTGAAGGAGCGGTTTTGGAT
ATTAGATACGGTGTTTCGAGAATTGCATATAGTAAAGACTTTGAAACTCTCAAAGTTGATTTTCTTAGCA
AGCTACCTGAAATGCTGAAAATGTTCGAAGATCGTTTATGTCATAAAACATATTTAAATGGTGATCATGT
AACCCATCCTGACTTCATGTTGTATGACGCTCTTGATGTTGTTTTATACATGGACCCAATGTGCCTGGAT
GCGTTCCCAAAATTAGTTTGTTTTAAAAAACGTATTGAAGCTATCCCACAAATTGATAAGTACTTGAAAT
CCAGCAAGTATATAGCATGGCCTTTGCAGGGCTGGCAAGCCACGTTTGGTGGTGGCGACCATCCTCCAAA
ATCGGATCTGGTTCCGCGTGGATCCCTGGGCCAGCTGGCTCCGGCCGGCACTGGCTGCTTTGACCTCCTG
CTTGATGCAGAGAAGTGCAAGTATGGCATGGAGATCCCCACCAATATCCCCGGCCTGGGGGCTGCTGGAC
CCACCGGCATGTTCTTTGGTTCAGCACCCAGTCCCATGGGTGGAATCTCTCCTGCCATGACACCTTGGAA
CCAGGGTGCAACCCCTGCCTATGGCGCCTGGTCCCCCAGTGTTGGGAGTGGAATGACCCCAGGGGCAGCC
GGCTTCTCTCCCAGTGCTGCGTCAGATGCCAGCGGCTTCAGCCCAGGTTACTCCCCTGCCTGGTCTCCCA
CACCGGGCTCCCCGGGGTCCCCAGGTCCCTCAAGCCCCTACATCCCTTCACCAGCGGCCGCATCGTGACT
GACTGACGATCTGCCTCGCGCGTTTCGGTGATGACGGTGAAAACCTCTGACACATGCAGCTCCCGGAGAC
GGTCACAGCTTGTCTGTAAGCGGATGCCGGGAGCAGACAAGCCCGTCAGGGCGCGTCAGCGGGTGTTGGC
GGGTGTCGGGGCGCAGCCATGACCCAGTCACGTAGCGATAGCGGAGTGTATAATTCTTGAAGACGAAAGG
GCCTCGTGATACGCCTATTTTTATAGGTTAATGTCATGATAATAATGGTTTCTTAGACGTCAGGTGGCAC
TTTTCGGGGAAATGTGCGCGGAACCCCTATTTGTTTATTTTTCTAAATACATTCAAATATGTATCCGCTC
ATGAGACAATAACCCTGATAAATGCTTCAATAATATTGAAAAAGGAAGAGTATGAGTATTCAACATTTCC
GTGTCGCCCTTATTCCCTTTTTTGCGGCATTTTGCCTTCCTGTTTTTGCTCACCCAGAAACGCTGGTGAA
AGTAAAAGATGCTGAAGATCAGTTGGGTGCACGAGTGGGTTACATCGAACTGGATCTCAACAGCGGTAAG
ATCCTTGAGAGTTTTCGCCCCGAAGAACGTTTTCCAATGATGAGCACTTTTAAAGTTCTGCTATGTGGCG
CGGTATTATCCCGTGTTGACGCCGGGCAAGAGCAACTCGGTCGCCGCATACACTATTCTCAGAATGACTT
GGTTGAGTACTCACCAGTCACAGAAAAGCATCTTACGGATGGCATGACAGTAAGAGAATTATGCAGTGCT
GCCATAACCATGAGTGATAACACTGCGGCCAACTTACTTCTGACAACGATCGGAGGACCGAAGGAGCTAA
CCGCTTTTTTGCACAACATGGGGGATCATGTAACTCGCCTTGATCGTTGGGAACCGGAGCTGAATGAAGC
CATACCAAACGACGAGCGTGACACCACGATGCCTGCAGCAATGGCAACAACGTTGCGCAAACTATTAACT
GGCGAACTACTTACTCTAGCTTCCCGGCAACAATTAATAGACTGGATGGAGGCGGATAAAGTTGCAGGAC
CACTTCTGCGCTCGGCCCTTCCGGCTGGCTGGTTTATTGCTGATAAATCTGGAGCCGGTGAGCGTGGGTC
TCGCGGTATCATTGCAGCACTGGGGCCAGATGGTAAGCCCTCCCGTATCGTAGTTATCTACACGACGGGG
AGTCAGGCAACTATGGATGAACGAAATAGACAGATCGCTGAGATAGGTGCCTCACTGATTAAGCATTGGT
AACTGTCAGACCAAGTTTACTCATATATACTTTAGATTGATTTAAAACTTCATTTTTAATTTAAAAGGAT
CTAGGTGAAGATCCTTTTTGATAATCTCATGACCAAAATCCCTTAACGTGAGTTTTCGTTCCACTGAGCG
TCAGACCCCGTAGAAAAGATCAAAGGATCTTCTTGAGATCCTTTTTTTCTGCGCGTAATCTGCTGCTTGC
AAACAAAAAAACCACCGCTACCAGCGGTGGTTTGTTTGCCGGATCAAGAGCTACCAACTCTTTTTCCGAA
GGTAACTGGCTTCAGCAGAGCGCAGATACCAAATACTGTCCTTCTAGTGTAGCCGTAGTTAGGCCACCAC
TTCAAGAACTCTGTAGCACCGCCTACATACCTCGCTCTGCTAATCCTGTTACCAGTGGCTGCTGCCAGTG
GCGATAAGTCGTGTCTTACCGGGTTGGACTCAAGACGATAGTTACCGGATAAGGCGCAGCGGTCGGGCTG
AACGGGGGGTTCGTGCACACAGCCCAGCTTGGAGCGAACGACCTACACCGAACTGAGATACCTACAGCGT
GAGCTATGAGAAAGCGCCACGCTTCCCGAAGGGAGAAAGGCGGACAGGTATCCGGTAAGCGGCAGGGTCG
GAACAGGAGAGCGCACGAGGGAGCTTCCAGGGGGAAACGCCTGGTATCTTTATAGTCCTGTCGGGTTTCG
CCACCTCTGACTTGAGCGTCGATTTTTGTGATGCTCGTCAGGGGGGCGGAGCCTATGGAAAAACGCCAGC
AACGCGGCCTTTTTACGGTTCCTGGCCTTTTGCTGGCCTTTTGCTCACATGTTCTTTCCTGCGTTATCCC
CTGATTCTGTGGATAACCGTATTACCGCCTTTGAGTGAGCTGATACCGCTCGCCGCAGCCGAACGACCGA
GCGCAGCGAGTCAGTGAGCGAGGAAGCGGAAGAGCGCCTGATGCGGTATTTTCTCCTTACGCATCTGTGC
GGTATTTCACACCGCATAAATTCCGACACCATCGAATGGTGCAAAACCTTTCGCGGTATGGCATGATAGC
GCCCGGAAGAGAGTCAATTCAGGGTGGTGAATGTGAAACCAGTAACGTTATACGATGTCGCAGAGTATGC
CGGTGTCTCTTATCAGACCGTTTCCCGCGTGGTGAACCAGGCCAGCCACGTTTCTGCGAAAACGCGGGAA
AAAGTGGAAGCGGCGATGGCGGAGCTGAATTACATTCCCAACCGCGTGGCACAACAACTGGCGGGCAAAC
AGTCGTTGCTGATTGGCGTTGCCACCTCCAGTCTGGCCCTGCACGCGCCGTCGCAAATTGTCGCGGCGAT
TAAATCTCGCGCCGATCAACTGGGTGCCAGCGTGGTGGTGTCGATGGTAGAACGAAGCGGCGTCGAAGCC
TGTAAAGCGGCGGTGCACAATCTTCTCGCGCAACGCGTCAGTGGGCTGATCATTAACTATCCGCTGGATG
ACCAGGATGCCATTGCTGTGGAAGCTGCCTGCACTAATGTTCCGGCGTTATTTCTTGATGTCTCTGACCA
GACACCCATCAACAGTATTATTTTCTCCCATGAAGACGGTACGCGACTGGGCGTGGAGCATCTGGTCGCA
TTGGGTCACCAGCAAATCGCGCTGTTAGCGGGCCCATTAAGTTCTGTCTCGGCGCGTCTGCGTCTGGCTG
GCTGGCATAAATATCTCACTCGCAATCAAATTCAGCCGATAGCGGAACGGGAAGGCGACTGGAGTGCCAT
GTCCGGTTTTCAACAAACCATGCAAATGCTGAATGAGGGCATCGTTCCCACTGCGATGCTGGTTGCCAAC
GATCAGATGGCGCTGGGCGCAATGCGCGCCATTACCGAGTCCGGGCTGCGCGTTGGTGCGGATATCTCGG
TAGTGGGATACGACGATACCGAAGACAGCTCATGTTATATCCCGCCGTTAACCACCATCAAACAGGATTT
TCGCCTGCTGGGGCAAACCAGCGTGGACCGCTTGCTGCAACTCTCTCAGGGCCAGGCGGTGAAGGGCAAT
CAGCTGTTGCCCGTCTCACTGGTGAAAAGAAAAACCACCCTGGCGCCCAATACGCAAACCGCCTCTCCCC
GCGCGTTGGCCGATTCATTAATGCAGCTGGCACGACAGGTTTCCCGACTGGAAAGCGGGCAGTGAGCGCA
ACGCAATTAATGTGAGTTAGCTCACTCATTAGGCACCCCAGGCTTTACACTTTATGCTTCCGGCTCGTAT
GTTGTGTGGAATTGTGAGCGGATAACAATTTCACACAGGAAACAGCTATGACCATGATTACGGATTCACT
GGCCGTCGTTTTACAACGTCGTGACTGGGAAAACCCTGGCGTTACCCAACTTAATCGCCTTGCAGCACAT
CCCCCTTTCGCCAGCTGGCGTAATAGCGAAGAGGCCCGCACCGATCGCCCTTCCCAACAGTTGCGCAGCC
TGAATGGCGAATGGCGCTTTGCCTGGTTTCCGGCACCAGAAGCGGTGCCGGAAAGCTGGCTGGAGTGCGA
TCTTCCTGAGGCCGATACTGTCGTCGTCCCCTCAAACTGGCAGATGCACGGTTACGATGCGCCCATCTAC
ACCAACGTAACCTATCCCATTACGGTCAATCCGCCGTTTGTTCCCACGGAGAATCCGACGGGTTGTTACT
CGCTCACATTTAATGTTGATGAAAGCTGGCTACAGGAAGGCCAGACGCGAATTATTTTTGATGGCGTTGG
AATT
