Features (pLannotate 1.2.2; 17 found; start..end, strand, type, name):
     38..54      +  protein_bind   lac operator: The lac repressor binds to the lac operator to inhibit transcription in E. coli. This inhibition can be relieved by adding lactose or isopropyl-β-D-thiogalactopyranoside (IPTG). lac repressor encoded by lacI
     74..247     +  CDS            lacZα: LacZα fragment of β-galactosidase; lacZ fragment
    511..627     -  CDS            yciV (fragment): RNAAM_ECOLI - Also known as trpH From Escherichia coli (strain K12).
    703..731     +  promoter       tac promoter: strong E. coli promoter; hybrid between the trp and lac UV5 promoters
    739..755     +  protein_bind   lac operator: The lac repressor binds to the lac operator to inhibit transcription in E. coli. This inhibition can be relieved by adding lactose or isopropyl-β-D-thiogalactopyranoside (IPTG). lac repressor encoded by lacI
    778..1431    +  CDS            GST26_SCHJA: Experimental evidence at protein level: Swiss-Prot protein existence level 1. GST isoenzymes appear to play a central role in the parasite detoxification system. Other functions are also suspected including a role in increasing the solubility of haematin in the parasite gut. From Schistosoma japonicum (Blood fluke).
   1456..1842    +  CDS            POLR2A (fragment): RPB1_CRIGR - Experimental evidence at protein level: Swiss-Prot protein existence level 1. DNA-dependent RNA polymerase catalyzes the transcription of DNA into RNA using the four ribonucleoside triphosphates as substrates. Largest and catalytic component of RNA polymerase II which synthesizes mRNA precursors and many functional non-coding RNAs. Forms the polymerase active center together with the second largest subunit. Pol II is the central component of the basal RNA polymerase II transcription machinery. It is composed of mobile elements that move relative to each other. RPB1 is part of the
   1861..1900    +  CDS            rop (fragment): Rop protein, which maintains plasmids at low copy number; rop
   2002..2042    +  misc_feature   bom (fragment): basis of mobility region from pBR322
   2147..2251    +  promoter       AmpR promoter: bla
   2252..3112    +  CDS            AmpR: β-lactamase; bla; confers resistance to ampicillin, carbenicillin, and related antibiotics
   3283..3871    +  rep_origin     ori: high-copy-number ColE1/pMB1/pBR322/pUC origin of replication
   4057..4108    -  misc_feature   bom (fragment): basis of mobility region from pBR322
   4115..4192    +  promoter       lacI promoter: lacI
   4193..5275    +  CDS            lacI: lac repressor; lacI; The lac repressor binds to the lac operator to inhibit transcription in E. coli. This inhibition can be relieved by adding lactose or isopropyl-β-D-thiogalactopyranoside (IPTG).
   5288..5309    +  protein_bind   CAP binding site: CAP binding activates transcription in the presence of cAMP. E. coli catabolite activator protein
   5324..30      +  promoter       lac promoter (across the origin): promoter for the E. coli lac operon
>Addgene plasmid #138468 | pGEX4T1-Rpb1-linker | addgene full sequence | sequence record 272884 | Addgene NGS Result
TTACACTTTATGCTTCCGGCTCGTATGTTGTGTGGAATTGTGAGCGGATAACAATTTCACACAGGAAACA
GCTATGACCATGATTACGGATTCACTGGCCGTCGTTTTACAACGTCGTGACTGGGAAAACCCTGGCGTTA
CCCAACTTAATCGCCTTGCAGCACATCCCCCTTTCGCCAGCTGGCGTAATAGCGAAGAGGCCCGCACCGA
TCGCCCTTCCCAACAGTTGCGCAGCCTGAATGGCGAATGGCGCTTTGCCTGGTTTCCGGCACCAGAAGCG
GTGCCGGAAAGCTGGCTGGAGTGCGATCTTCCTGAGGCCGATACTGTCGTCGTCCCCTCAAACTGGCAGA
TGCACGGTTACGATGCGCCCATCTACACCAACGTGACCTATCCCATTACGGTCAATCCGCCGTTTGTTCC
CACGGAGAATCCGACGGGTTGTTACTCGCTCACATTTAATGTTGATGAAAGCTGGCTACAGGAAGGCCAG
ACGCGAATTATTTTTGATGGCGTTGGAATTAGCTTATCGACTGCACGGTGCACCAATGCTTCTGGCGTCA
GGCAGCCATCGGAAGCTGTGGTATGGCTGTGCAGGTCGTAAATCACTGCATAATTCGTGTCGCTCAAGGC
GCACTCCCGTTCTGGATAATGTTTTTTGCGCCGACATCATAACGGTTCTGGCAAATATTCTGAAATGAGC
TGTTGACAATTAATCATCGGCTCGTATAATGTGTGGAATTGTGAGCGGATAACAATTTCACACAGGAAAC
AGTATTCATGTCCCCTATACTAGGTTATTGGAAAATTAAGGGCCTTGTGCAACCCACTCGACTTCTTTTG
GAATATCTTGAAGAAAAATATGAAGAGCATTTGTATGAGCGCGATGAAGGTGATAAATGGCGAAACAAAA
AGTTTGAATTGGGTTTGGAGTTTCCCAATCTTCCTTATTATATTGATGGTGATGTTAAATTAACACAGTC
TATGGCCATCATACGTTATATAGCTGACAAGCACAACATGTTGGGTGGTTGTCCAAAAGAGCGTGCAGAG
ATTTCAATGCTTGAAGGAGCGGTTTTGGATATTAGATACGGTGTTTCGAGAATTGCATATAGTAAAGACT
TTGAAACTCTCAAAGTTGATTTTCTTAGCAAGCTACCTGAAATGCTGAAAATGTTCGAAGATCGTTTATG
TCATAAAACATATTTAAATGGTGATCATGTAACCCATCCTGACTTCATGTTGTATGACGCTCTTGATGTT
GTTTTATACATGGACCCAATGTGCCTGGATGCGTTCCCAAAATTAGTTTGTTTTAAAAAACGTATTGAAG
CTATCCCACAAATTGATAAGTACTTGAAATCCAGCAAGTATATAGCATGGCCTTTGCAGGGCTGGCAAGC
CACGTTTGGTGGTGGCGACCATCCTCCAAAATCGGATCTGGTTCCGCGTGGATCCCTGGGCCAGCTGGCT
CCGGCCGGCACTGGCTGCTTTGACCTCCTGCTTGATGCAGAGAAGTGCAAGTATGGCATGGAGATCCCCA
CCAATATCCCCGGCCTGGGGGCTGCTGGACCCACCGGCATGTTCTTTGGTTCAGCACCCAGTCCCATGGG
TGGAATCTCTCCTGCCATGACACCTTGGAACCAGGGTGCAACCCCTGCCTATGGCGCCTGGTCCCCCAGT
GTTGGGAGTGGAATGACCCCAGGGGCAGCCGGCTTCTCTCCCAGTGCTGCGTCAGATGCCAGCGGCTTCA
GCCCAGGTTACTCCCCTGCCTGGTCTCCCACACCGGGCTCCCCGGGGTCCCCAGGTCCCTCAAGCCCCTA
CATCCCTTCACCAGCGGCCGCATCGTGACTGACTGACGATCTGCCTCGCGCGTTTCGGTGATGACGGTGA
AAACCTCTGACACATGCAGCTCCCGGAGACGGTCACAGCTTGTCTGTAAGCGGATGCCGGGAGCAGACAA
GCCCGTCAGGGCGCGTCAGCGGGTGTTGGCGGGTGTCGGGGCGCAGCCATGACCCAGTCACGTAGCGATA
GCGGAGTGTATAATTCTTGAAGACGAAAGGGCCTCGTGATACGCCTATTTTTATAGGTTAATGTCATGAT
AATAATGGTTTCTTAGACGTCAGGTGGCACTTTTCGGGGAAATGTGCGCGGAACCCCTATTTGTTTATTT
TTCTAAATACATTCAAATATGTATCCGCTCATGAGACAATAACCCTGATAAATGCTTCAATAATATTGAA
AAAGGAAGAGTATGAGTATTCAACATTTCCGTGTCGCCCTTATTCCCTTTTTTGCGGCATTTTGCCTTCC
TGTTTTTGCTCACCCAGAAACGCTGGTGAAAGTAAAAGATGCTGAAGATCAGTTGGGTGCACGAGTGGGT
TACATCGAACTGGATCTCAACAGCGGTAAGATCCTTGAGAGTTTTCGCCCCGAAGAACGTTTTCCAATGA
TGAGCACTTTTAAAGTTCTGCTATGTGGCGCGGTATTATCCCGTGTTGACGCCGGGCAAGAGCAACTCGG
TCGCCGCATACACTATTCTCAGAATGACTTGGTTGAGTACTCACCAGTCACAGAAAAGCATCTTACGGAT
GGCATGACAGTAAGAGAATTATGCAGTGCTGCCATAACCATGAGTGATAACACTGCGGCCAACTTACTTC
TGACAACGATCGGAGGACCGAAGGAGCTAACCGCTTTTTTGCACAACATGGGGGATCATGTAACTCGCCT
TGATCGTTGGGAACCGGAGCTGAATGAAGCCATACCAAACGACGAGCGTGACACCACGATGCCTGCAGCA
ATGGCAACAACGTTGCGCAAACTATTAACTGGCGAACTACTTACTCTAGCTTCCCGGCAACAATTAATAG
ACTGGATGGAGGCGGATAAAGTTGCAGGACCACTTCTGCGCTCGGCCCTTCCGGCTGGCTGGTTTATTGC
TGATAAATCTGGAGCCGGTGAGCGTGGGTCTCGCGGTATCATTGCAGCACTGGGGCCAGATGGTAAGCCC
TCCCGTATCGTAGTTATCTACACGACGGGGAGTCAGGCAACTATGGATGAACGAAATAGACAGATCGCTG
AGATAGGTGCCTCACTGATTAAGCATTGGTAACTGTCAGACCAAGTTTACTCATATATACTTTAGATTGA
TTTAAAACTTCATTTTTAATTTAAAAGGATCTAGGTGAAGATCCTTTTTGATAATCTCATGACCAAAATC
CCTTAACGTGAGTTTTCGTTCCACTGAGCGTCAGACCCCGTAGAAAAGATCAAAGGATCTTCTTGAGATC
CTTTTTTTCTGCGCGTAATCTGCTGCTTGCAAACAAAAAAACCACCGCTACCAGCGGTGGTTTGTTTGCC
GGATCAAGAGCTACCAACTCTTTTTCCGAAGGTAACTGGCTTCAGCAGAGCGCAGATACCAAATACTGTC
CTTCTAGTGTAGCCGTAGTTAGGCCACCACTTCAAGAACTCTGTAGCACCGCCTACATACCTCGCTCTGC
TAATCCTGTTACCAGTGGCTGCTGCCAGTGGCGATAAGTCGTGTCTTACCGGGTTGGACTCAAGACGATA
GTTACCGGATAAGGCGCAGCGGTCGGGCTGAACGGGGGGTTCGTGCACACAGCCCAGCTTGGAGCGAACG
ACCTACACCGAACTGAGATACCTACAGCGTGAGCTATGAGAAAGCGCCACGCTTCCCGAAGGGAGAAAGG
CGGACAGGTATCCGGTAAGCGGCAGGGTCGGAACAGGAGAGCGCACGAGGGAGCTTCCAGGGGGAAACGC
CTGGTATCTTTATAGTCCTGTCGGGTTTCGCCACCTCTGACTTGAGCGTCGATTTTTGTGATGCTCGTCA
GGGGGGCGGAGCCTATGGAAAAACGCCAGCAACGCGGCCTTTTTACGGTTCCTGGCCTTTTGCTGGCCTT
TTGCTCACATGTTCTTTCCTGCGTTATCCCCTGATTCTGTGGATAACCGTATTACCGCCTTTGAGTGAGC
TGATACCGCTCGCCGCAGCCGAACGACCGAGCGCAGCGAGTCAGTGAGCGAGGAAGCGGAAGAGCGCCTG
ATGCGGTATTTTCTCCTTACGCATCTGTGCGGTATTTCACACCGCATAAATTCCGACACCATCGAATGGC
GCAAAACCTTTCGCGGTATGGCATGATAGCGCCCGGAAGAGAGTCAATTCAGGGTGGTGAATGTGAAACC
AGTAACGTTATACGATGTCGCAGAGTATGCCGGTGTCTCTTATCAGACCGTTTCCCGCGTGGTGAACCAG
GCCAGCCACGTTTCTGCGAAAACGCGGGAAAAAGTGGAAGCGGCGATGGCGGAGCTGAATTACATTCCCA
ACCGCGTGGCACAACAACTGGCGGGCAAACAGTCGTTGCTGATTGGCGTTGCCACCTCCAGTCTGGCCCT
GCACGCGCCGTCGCAAATTGTCGCGGCGATTAAATCTCGCGCCGATCAACTGGGTGCCAGCGTGGTGGTG
TCGATGGTAGAACGAAGCGGCGTCGAAGCCTGTAAAGCGGCGGTGCACAATCTTCTCGCGCAACGCGTCA
GTGGGCTGATCATTAACTATCCGCTGGATGACCAGGATGCCATTGCTGTGGAAGCTGCCTGCACTAATGT
TCCGGCGTTATTTCTTGATGTCTCTGACCAGACACCCATCAACAGTATTATTTTCTCCCATGAAGACGGT
ACGCGACTGGGCGTGGAGCATCTGGTCGCATTGGGTCACCAGCAAATCGCGCTGTTAGCGGGCCCATTAA
GTTCTGTCTCGGCGCGTCTGCGTCTGGCTGGCTGGCATAAATATCTCACTCGCAATCAAATTCAGCCGAT
AGCGGAACGGGAAGGCGACTGGAGTGCCATGTCCGGTTTTCAACAAACCATGCAAATGCTGAATGAGGGC
ATCGTTCCCACTGCGATGCTGGTTGCCAACGATCAGATGGCGCTGGGCGCAATGCGCGCCATTACCGAGT
CCGGGCTGCGCGTTGGTGCGGATATCTCGGTAGTGGGATACGACGATACCGAAGACAGCTCATGTTATAT
CCCGCCGTTAACCACCATCAAACAGGATTTTCGCCTGCTGGGGCAAACCAGCGTGGACCGCTTGCTGCAA
CTCTCTCAGGGCCAGGCGGTGAAGGGCAATCAGCTGTTGCCCGTCTCACTGGTGAAAAGAAAAACCACCC
TGGCGCCCAATACGCAAACCGCCTCTCCCCGCGCGTTGGCCGATTCATTAATGCAGCTGGCACGACAGGT
TTCCCGACTGGAAAGCGGGCAGTGAGCGCAACGCAATTAATGTAAGTTAGCTCACTCATTAGGCACCCCA
GGCT
